Addgene plasmid #161573: pJM671 EF1α TC 3xFLAG-FRB-FGFR4-PRS(M)-(GS)-NLS-VP64-ZF6 in TUPV3
Purpose: Constitutive expression of TC 3xFLAG-FRB-FGFR4-PRS(M)-(GS)-NLS-VP64-ZF6 under the EF1α promoter
Depositing lab: Joshua Leonard. Depositing organization: Northwestern University. Publication: Model-guided design of mammalian genetic programs. Muldoon JJ, Kandula V, Hong M, Donahue PS, Boucher JD, Bagheri N, Leonard JN. Sci Adv. 2021 Feb 19;7(8). pii: 7/8/eabe9375. doi: 10.1126/sciadv.abe9375. Print 2021 Feb. PubMed 33608279.
Backbone
  Vector backbone: pJM452 EF1α EBFP2-P2A-BlastR (TUPV3)
  Vector type: Mammalian Expression, Synthetic Biology
Growth in bacteria
  Bacterial resistance: Ampicillin, 100 μg/mL
  Growth temperature: 37°C
  Growth strain: DH5alpha
  Copy number: High Copy
Gene/Insert
  Gene/Insert name: TC 3xFLAG-FRB-FGFR4-PRS(M)-(GS)-NLS-VP64-ZF6
  Species: Synthetic
  Promoter: EF1α
  Tag / fusion protein: 3x-FLAG (N terminal on insert)
  Cloning method: Restriction Enzyme; 5′ cloning site NheI (not destroyed); 3′ cloning site NotI (not destroyed)
  Sequencing primers: 5′ CCATTTCAGGTGTCGTGAGAGCTC; 3′ CAGTGGGAGTGGCACCTTCC
Terms and licenses: Academic/Nonprofit Terms; Industry Terms: Not Available to Industry
How to cite: pJM671 EF1α TC 3xFLAG-FRB-FGFR4-PRS(M)-(GS)-NLS-VP64-ZF6 in TUPV3 was a gift from Joshua Leonard (Addgene plasmid # 161573 ; http://n2t.net/addgene:161573 ; RRID:Addgene_161573)
