[The description below was written by a language model from this plasmid's Addgene catalogue record and pLannotate feature annotations shown in this document.]
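Description:
pJM671 is a 6.9 kb mammalian expression plasmid built in the TUPV3 backbone (derived from pJM452, whose EBFP2-P2A-BlastR cassette is replaced here by the insert cloned between NheI and NotI). It is propagated in E. coli through a high-copy ColE1/pUC-type origin with ampicillin selection from the bla gene. It also carries an f1 phage origin and remnants of lac regulatory elements. Downstream of the f1 origin lies an SV40 early promoter followed by only a short fragment of the bleomycin-resistance gene and an SV40 poly(A) signal, so the feature table does not show an intact mammalian selection marker.

The payload is a synthetic fusion protein expressed constitutively from the human EF1α promoter with its intron A and terminated by the bGH polyadenylation signal. The coding region opens with a short segment matching mouse CD4, consistent in position with a signal peptide, although the record does not state this. It continues with an N-terminal 3xFLAG epitope and an FRB domain, which the annotation identifies as the T2098L variant that binds rapamycin analogues. According to the construct name, next come an FGFR4-derived segment (presumably the transmembrane region), a protease recognition sequence designated PRS(M), a glycine-serine linker, a nuclear localization signal, the VP64 activation domain and the zinc-finger DNA-binding domain ZF6. Most of these downstream parts are not annotated, apart from a short VP16-repeat match.

This architecture is that of a receptor "target chain": ligand-induced dimerization of FRB with a partner chain, presumably one carrying a protease, would cleave the PRS and release the NLS-VP64-ZF6 synthetic transcription factor to activate ZF6-responsive promoters. The plasmid was deposited in connection with work on model-guided design of mammalian genetic programs.
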