Features (pLannotate 1.2.2; 22 found; start..end, strand, type, name):
     19..230     +  promoter       EF-1α core promoter: core promoter for human elongation factor EF-1α
    231..344     +  intron         EF-1α intron A (fragment): intron upstream of the start codon of human EF-1α
    970..1173    +  intron         EF-1α intron A: truncated intron upstream of the start codon of human EF-1α
   1182..1216    +  promoter       TRE3GV promoter (fragment): 3rd-generation Tet-responsive promoter that can be activated by binding of Tet-On® 3G, optimized for retroviral and lentiviral vectors
   1289..1366    +  CDS            Cd4 (fragment): CD4_MOUSE - Experimental evidence at protein level: Swiss-Prot protein existence level 1. Integral membrane glycoprotein that plays an essential role in the immune response and serves multiple functions in responses against both external and internal offenses. In T-cells, functions primarily as a coreceptor for MHC class II molecule:peptide complex. The antigens presented by class II peptides are derived from extracellular proteins while class I peptides are derived from cytosolic proteins. Interacts simultaneously with the T-cell receptor (TCR) and the MHC class II presented by antigen presen
   1388..1428    +  CDS            3xFLAG (fragment): three tandem FLAG® epitope tags, followed by an enterokinase cleavage site
   1439..1705    +  CDS            FRB*: T2098L mutant of FKBP-rapamycin binding domain of human FRAP binds synthetic ligands such as AP21967
   2024..2040    +  CDS            VP96 (fragment): 6 tandem repeats of the minimal activation domain of herpes simplex virus VP16 (Cheng et al., 2013)
   2440..2551    +  polyA_signal   bGH poly(A) signal: bovine growth hormone polyadenylation signal
   3036..3061    -  misc_feature   MCS (fragment): pBluescript multiple cloning site
   3433..3861    +  rep_origin     f1 ori (sequence partly withheld): f1 bacteriophage origin of replication; arrow indicates direction of (+) strand synthesis
   3866..3888    +  promoter       SV40 promoter (fragment): SV40 enhancer and early promoter
   3889..4080    +  promoter       SV40 promoter: SV40 early promoter
   4107..4205    +  CDS            ble (fragment): BLE_KLEPN - Experimental evidence at protein level: Swiss-Prot protein existence level 1. Binding protein with a strong affinity to the bleomycin family of antibiotics. Binds to CL990; an antimitotic-antibiotic compound. From Klebsiella pneumoniae.
   4200..4321    +  polyA_signal   SV40 poly(A) signal: SV40 polyadenylation signal
   4394..4410    -  protein_bind   lac operator: The lac repressor binds to the lac operator to inhibit transcription in E. coli. This inhibition can be relieved by adding lactose or isopropyl-β-D-thiogalactopyranoside (IPTG). lac repressor encoded by lacI
   4418..4448    -  promoter       lac promoter: promoter for the E. coli lac operon
   4463..4484    -  protein_bind   CAP binding site: CAP binding activates transcription in the presence of cAMP. E. coli catabolite activator protein
   4497..4589    -  CDS            lacI (fragment): lac repressor; lacI; The lac repressor binds to the lac operator to inhibit transcription in E. coli. This inhibition can be relieved by adding lactose or isopropyl-β-D-thiogalactopyranoside (IPTG).
   4772..5360    -  rep_origin     ori: high-copy-number ColE1/pMB1/pBR322/pUC origin of replication
   5531..6391    -  CDS            AmpR: β-lactamase; bla; confers resistance to ampicillin, carbenicillin, and related antibiotics
   6392..6496    -  promoter       AmpR promoter: bla
>Addgene plasmid #161573 | pJM671 EF1α TC 3xFLAG-FRB-FGFR4-PRS(M)-(GS)-NLS-VP64-ZF6 in TUPV3 | addgene full sequence | sequence record 317930 | Addgene NGS Result
GCTCCGGTGCCCGTCAGTGGGCAGAGCGCACATCGCCCACAGTCCCCGAGAAGTTGGGGGGAGGGGTCGG
CAATTGAACCGGTGCCTAGAGAAGGTGGCGCGGGGTAAACTGGGAAAGTGATGTCGTGTACTGGCTCCGC
CTTTTTCCCGAGGGTGGGGGAGAACCGTATATAAGTGCAGTAGTCGCCGTGAACGTTCTTTTTCGCAACG
GGTTTGCCGCCAGAACACAGGTAAGTGCCGTGTGTGGTTCCCGCGGGCCTGGCCTCTTTACGGGTTATGG
CCCTTGCGTGCCTTGAATTACTTCCACGCCCCTGGCTGCAGTACGTGATTCTTGATCCCGAGCTTCGGGT
TGGAAGTGGGTGGGAGAGTTCGAGGCCTTGCGCTTAAGGAGCCCCTTCGCCTCGTGCTTGAGTTGAGGCC
TGGCTTGGGCGCTGGGGCCGCCGCGTGCGAATCTGGTGGCACCTTCGCGCCTGTCTCGCTGCTTTCGATA
AGTCTCTAGCCATTTAAAATTTTTGATGACCTGCTGCGACGCTTTTTTTCTGGCAAGATAGTCTTGTAAA
TGCGGGCCAAGATCTGCACACTGGTATTTCGGTTTTTGGGGCCGCGGGCGGCGACGGGGCCCGTGCGTCC
CAGCGCACATGTTCGGCGAGGCGGGGCCTGCGAGCGCGGCCACCGAGAATCGGACGGGGGTAGTCTCAAG
CTGGCCGGCCTGCTCTGGTGCCTGGCCTCGCGCCGCCGTGTATCGCCCCGCCCTGGGCGGCAAGGCTGGC
CCGGTCGGCACCAGTTGCGTGAGCGGAAAGATGGCCGCTTCCCGGCCCTGCTGCAGGGAGCTCAAAATGG
AGGACGCGGCGCTCGGGAGAGCGGGCGGGTGAGTCACCCACACAAAGGAAAAGGGCCTTTCCGTCCTCAG
CCGTCGCTTCATGTGACTCCACGGAGTACCGGGCGCCGTCCAGGCACCTCGATTAGTTCTCGAGCTTTTG
GAGTACGTCGTCTTTAGGTTGGGGGGAGGGGTTTTATGCGATGGAGTTTCCCCACACTGAGTGGGTGGAG
ACTGAAGTTAGGCCAGCTTGGCACTTGATGTAATTCTCCTTGGAATTTGCCCTTTTTGAGTTTGGATCTT
GGTTCATTCTCAAGCCTCAGACAGTGGTTCAAAGTTTTTTTCTTCCATTTCAGGTGTCGTGAGAGCTCGT
TTAGTGAACCGTCAGATCGCCTGGAGACGCCATCCACGCTGTTTTGACCTCCATAGAAGAGAACGGGACC
GATCCAAATTCTCGAGGCTAGCGCCATCATGTGCCGAGCCATCTCTCTTAGGCGCTTGCTGCTGCTGCTG
CTGCAGCTGTCACAACTCCTAGCTGTCACTCAAGGGGATTACAAGGATCACGATGGGGATTACAAAGATC
ATGACATTGACTACAAGGATGACGATGATAAGATGCTCGAGATGTGGCATGAAGGCCTGGAAGAGGCATC
TCGTTTGTACTTTGGGGAAAGGAACGTGAAAGGCATGTTTGAGGTGCTGGAGCCCTTGCATGCTATGATG
GAACGGGGCCCCCAGACTCTGAAGGAAACATCCTTTAATCAGGCCTATGGTCGAGATTTAATGGAGGCCC
AAGAGTGGTGCAGGAAGTACATGAAATCAGGGAATGTCAAGGACCTCCTCCAAGCCTGGGACCTCTATTA
TCATGTGTTCCGACGAATCTCAAAGACTAGAGGAGGATCTGGAGGCTCTGGGGGTTCAGGCGGATCAGGA
GGCAGTGGCGGGTCAACCGGTATTATACTGTATGCTAGTGGCAGTCTGGCATTGGCAGTCCTCCTGCTGC
TCGCCGGGTTGGAGAACCTGTATTTTCAGATGGGATCTCCTAAGAAAAAGCGCAAAGTCGGTATCCATGG
CGTTCCCGGATCAGACGCATTGGACGATTTTGATCTGGATATGCTGGGAAGTGACGCCCTCGATGATTTT
GACCTTGACATGCTTGGTTCGGATGCCCTTGATGACTTTGACCTCGACATGCTCGGCAGTGACGCCCTTG
ATGATTTCGACCTGGACATGCTGATTAACTCTAGAAGTTCCGGATCTTCTGGTTCTGGTTCTGGTTCAGG
ATCCGGTACCGGTGGAGCTAGACCCGGGGAGCGCCCCTTCCAGTGTCGCATTTGCATGCGGAACTTTTCG
AAAGGTGAAAGATTGGTTAGACATACCCGTACTCATACCGGTGAAAAACCGTTTCAGTGTCGGATCTGTA
TGCGAAATTTCTCCAGAATGGATAATTTGTCTACTCATCTACGTACGCACACCGGCGAGAAGCCATTCCA
ATGCCGAATATGCATGCGCAACTTCAGTAGAAAAGATGCTTTGAATAGACACCTAAAAACCCACCTGAGA
GGATCTTAAGCGGCCGCTCGAGTCTAGAGGGCCCGTTTAAACCCGCTGATCAGCCTCGACTGTGCCTTCT
AGTTGCCAGCCATCTGTTGTTTGCCCCTCCCCCGTGCCTTCCTTGACCCTGGAAGGTGCCACTCCCACTG
TCCTTTCCTAATAAAATGAGGAAATTGCATCGCATTGTCTGAGTAGGTGTCATTCTATTCTGGGGGGTGG
GGTGGGGCAGGACAGCAAGGGGGAGGATTGGGAAGTCAATAGCAGGCATGCTGGGGATGCGGTGGGCTCT
ATGGCTTCTGAGGCAGGTCGAAGAGACTGCCCGACACATCTTAGTGAGCGCATCGCGATAAGCTCTAGAG
GGACAGCCCCCCCCCAAAGCCCCCAGGGATGTAATTACGTCCCTCCCCCGCTAGGGGGCAGCAGCGAGCC
GCCCGGGGCTCCGCTCCGGTCCGGCGCTCCCCCCGCATCCCCGAGCCGGCAGCGTGCGGGGACAGCCCGG
GCACGGGGAAGGTGGCACGGGATCGCTTTCCTCTGAACGCTTCTCGCTGCTCTTTGAGCCTGCAGACACC
TGGGGGGATACGGGGAAAAAGCTTTAGGCTGAAAGAGAGATTTAGAATGACAGAATCATAGAACGGCCTG
CGTACGGATGGGGCTCTAGCTCTAGAGCTTGATATCGAATTCCTGCAGCCCCGCTAGAGGGACAGCCCCC
CCCCAAAGCCCCCAGGGATGTAATTACGTCCCTCCCCCGCTAGGGGGCAGCAGCGAGCCGCCCGGGGCTC
CGCTCCGGTCCGGCGCTCCCCCCGCATCCCCGAGCCGGCAGCGTGCGGGGACAGCCCGGGCACGGGGAAG
GTGGCACGGGATCGCTTTCCTCTGAACGCTTCTCGCTGCTCTTTGAGCCTGCAGACACCTGGGGGGATAC
GGGGAAAAAGCTTTAGGCTGAAAGAGAGATTTAGAATGACAGAATCATAGAACGGCCTGGGCGCGCCTGG
TGGCGAACGATCAACAGACGGGAGAGGTTACAAGTCTTCGCTGACAGCGACCGGACTCTAGGGGGTATCC
CC
[124 nt withheld, positions 3433-3556]
C
[91 nt withheld, positions 3558-3648]
A
[49 nt withheld, positions 3650-3698]
CCTTTGACGTTGGAGTCCACGTTCTTT
[37 nt withheld, positions 3726-3762]
ACCCTATCTCGGTCTATTCTTTTGATTTATAAGGGATTTTGCCGATTTCGGCCTATTGGTTAAAAAATGA
GCTGATTTAACAAAAATTTAACGCGAATTAATTCTGTGGAATGTGTGTCAGTTAGGCTCAATTAGTCAGC
AACCATAGTCCCGCCCCTAACTCCGCCCATCCCGCCCCTAACTCCGCCCAGTTCCGCCCATTCTCCGCCC
CATGGCTGACTAATTTTTTTTATTTATGCAGAGGCCGAGGCCGCCTCTGCCTCTGAGCTATTCCAGAAGT
AGTGAGGAGGCTTTTTTGGAGGCCTAGGCTTTTGCAAAAAGCTCCCGGGAGCTTGTATATCCATTTTCGG
AGGTTGGGCTTCGGAATCGTTTTCCGGGACGCCGGCTGGATGATCCTCCAGCGCGGGGATCTCATGCTGG
AGTTCTTCGCCCACCCCAACTTGTTTATTGCAGCTTATAATGGTTACAAATAAAGCAATAGCATCACAAA
TTTCACAAATAAAGCATTTTTTTCACTGCATTCTAGTTGTGGTTTGTCCAAACTCATCAATGTATCTTAT
CATGTCTGTATACCGTCGACCTCTAGCTAGAGCTTGGCGTAATCATGGTCATAGCTGTTTCCTGTGTGAA
ATTGTTATCCGCTCACAATTCCACACAACATACGAGCCGGAAGCATAAAGTGTAAAGCCTGGGGTGCCTA
ATGAGTGAGCTAACTCACATTAATTGCGTTGCGCTCACTGCCCGCTTTCCAGTCGGGAAACCTGTCGTGC
CAGCTGCATTAATGAATCGGCCAACGCGCGGGGAGAGGCGGTTTGCGTATTGGGCGCTCTTCCGCTTCCT
CGCTCACTGACTCGCTGCGCTCGGTCGTTCGGCTGCGGCGAGCGGTATCAGCTCACTCAAAGGCGGTAAT
ACGGTTATCCACAGAATCAGGGGATAACGCAGGAAAGAACATGTGAGCAAAAGGCCAGCAAAAGGCCAGG
AACCGTAAAAAGGCCGCGTTGCTGGCGTTTTTCCATAGGCTCCGCCCCCCTGACGAGCATCACAAAAATC
GACGCTCAAGTCAGAGGTGGCGAAACCCGACAGGACTATAAAGATACCAGGCGTTTCCCCCTGGAAGCTC
CCTCGTGCGCTCTCCTGTTCCGACCCTGCCGCTTACCGGATACCTGTCCGCCTTTCTCCCTTCGGGAAGC
GTGGCGCTTTCTCATAGCTCACGCTGTAGGTATCTCAGTTCGGTGTAGGTCGTTCGCTCCAAGCTGGGCT
GTGTGCACGAACCCCCCGTTCAGCCCGACCGCTGCGCCTTATCCGGTAACTATCGTCTTGAGTCCAACCC
GGTAAGACACGACTTATCGCCACTGGCAGCAGCCACTGGTAACAGGATTAGCAGAGCGAGGTATGTAGGC
GGTGCTACAGAGTTCTTGAAGTGGTGGCCTAACTACGGCTACACTAGAAGAACAGTATTTGGTATCTGCG
CTCTGCTGAAGCCAGTTACCTTCGGAAAAAGAGTTGGTAGCTCTTGATCCGGCAAACAAACCACCGCTGG
TAGCGGTGGTTTTTTTGTTTGCAAGCAGCAGATTACGCGCAGAAAAAAAGGATCTCAAGAAGATCCTTTG
ATCTTTTCTACGGGGTCTGACGCTCAGTGGAACGAAAACTCACGTTAAGGGATTTTGGTCATGAGATTAT
CAAAAAGGATCTTCACCTAGATCCTTTTAAATTAAAAATGAAGTTTTAAATCAATCTAAAGTATATATGA
GTAAACTTGGTCTGACAGTTACCAATGCTTAATCAGTGAGGCACCTATCTCAGCGATCTGTCTATTTCGT
TCATCCATAGTTGCCTGACTCCCCGTCGTGTAGATAACTACGATACGGGAGGGCTTACCATCTGGCCCCA
GTGCTGCAATGATACCGCGAGATCCACGCTCACCGGCTCCAGATTTATCAGCAATAAACCAGCCAGCCGG
AAGGGCCGAGCGCAGAAGTGGTCCTGCAACTTTATCCGCCTCCATCCAGTCTATTAATTGTTGCCGGGAA
GCTAGAGTAAGTAGTTCGCCAGTTAATAGTTTGCGCAACGTTGTTGCCATTGCTACAGGCATCGTGGTGT
CACGCTCGTCGTTTGGTATGGCTTCATTCAGCTCCGGTTCCCAACGATCAAGGCGAGTTACATGATCCCC
CATGTTGTGCAAAAAAGCGGTTAGCTCCTTCGGTCCTCCGATCGTTGTCAGAAGTAAGTTGGCCGCAGTG
TTATCACTCATGGTTATGGCAGCACTGCATAATTCTCTTACTGTCATGCCATCCGTAAGATGCTTTTCTG
TGACTGGTGAGTACTCAACCAAGTCATTCTGAGAATAGTGTATGCGGCGACCGAGTTGCTCTTGCCCGGC
GTCAATACGGGATAATACCGCGCCACATAGCAGAACTTTAAAAGTGCTCATCATTGGAAAACGTTCTTCG
GGGCGAAAACTCTCAAGGATCTTACCGCTGTTGAGATCCAGTTCGATGTAACCCACTCGTGCACCCAACT
GATCTTCAGCATCTTTTACTTTCACCAGCGTTTCTGGGTGAGCAAAAACAGGAAGGCAAAATGCCGCAAA
AAAGGGAATAAGGGCGACACGGAAATGTTGAATACTCATACTCTTCCTTTTTCAATATTATTGAAGCATT
TATCAGGGTTATTGTCTCATGAGCGGATACATATTTGAATGTATTTAGAAAAATAAACAAATAGGGGTTC
CGCGCACATTTCCCCGAAAAGTGCCACCTGACGTCGACGGATCGGGAGATCGAAGACGGACTAAATAGTA
GTTCAGACGCCGTTAAGCGCAAGATCTGGGGAGGTCGCTGAGTAGTGCGCGAGCAAAATTTAAGCTACAA
CAAGGCAAGGCTTGACCGACAATTGCATGAAGAATCTGCTTAGGGTTAGGCGTTTTGCGCTGCTTCGCGA
TGTACGGGCCAGATATACGCGTGAGTAATTCATACAAAAGGACTCGCCCCTGCCTTGGGGAATCCCAGGG
ACCGTCGTTAAACTCCCACTAACGTAGAACCCAGAGATCGCTGCGTTCCCGCCCCCTCACCCGCCCGCTC
TCGTCATCACTGAGGTGGAGAAGAGCATGCGTGAG
