>Addgene plasmid #161573 | pJM671 EF1α TC 3xFLAG-FRB-FGFR4-PRS(M)-(GS)-NLS-VP64-ZF6 in TUPV3 | depositor partial sequence | sequence record 313042 | TC 3xFLAG-FRB-FGFR4-PRS(M)-(GS)-NLS-VP64-ZF6 gene
ATGTGCCGAGCCATCTCTCTTAGGCGCTTGCTGCTGCTGCTGCTGCAGCTGTCACAACTCCTAGCTGTCA
CTCAAGGGGATTACAAGGATCACGATGGGGATTACAAAGATCATGACATTGACTACAAGGATGACGATGA
TAAGATGCTCGAGATGTGGCATGAAGGCCTGGAAGAGGCATCTCGTTTGTACTTTGGGGAAAGGAACGTG
AAAGGCATGTTTGAGGTGCTGGAGCCCTTGCATGCTATGATGGAACGGGGCCCCCAGACTCTGAAGGAAA
CATCCTTTAATCAGGCCTATGGTCGAGATTTAATGGAGGCCCAAGAGTGGTGCAGGAAGTACATGAAATC
AGGGAATGTCAAGGACCTCCTCCAAGCCTGGGACCTCTATTATCATGTGTTCCGACGAATCTCAAAGACT
AGAGGAGGATCTGGAGGCTCTGGGGGTTCAGGCGGATCAGGAGGCAGTGGCGGGTCAACCGGTATTATAC
TGTATGCTAGTGGCAGTCTGGCATTGGCAGTCCTCCTGCTGCTCGCCGGGTTGGAGAACCTGTATTTTCA
GATGGGATCTCCTAAGAAAAAGCGCAAAGTCGGTATCCATGGCGTTCCCGGATCAGACGCATTGGACGAT
TTTGATCTGGATATGCTGGGAAGTGACGCCCTCGATGATTTTGACCTTGACATGCTTGGTTCGGATGCCC
TTGATGACTTTGACCTCGACATGCTCGGCAGTGACGCCCTTGATGATTTCGACCTGGACATGCTGATTAA
CTCTAGAAGTTCCGGATCTTCTGGTTCTGGTTCTGGTTCAGGATCCGGTACCGGTGGAGCTAGACCCGGG
GAGCGCCCCTTCCAGTGTCGCATTTGCATGCGGAACTTTTCGAAAGGTGAAAGATTGGTTAGACATACCC
GTACTCATACCGGTGAAAAACCGTTTCAGTGTCGGATCTGTATGCGAAATTTCTCCAGAATGGATAATTT
GTCTACTCATCTACGTACGCACACCGGCGAGAAGCCATTCCAATGCCGAATATGCATGCGCAACTTCAGT
AGAAAAGATGCTTTGAATAGACACCTAAAAACCCACCTGAGAGGATCTTAA
